Addgene plasmid #157645: pDH010
Purpose: sMHT-113 fused non-dimerizing GRX2-C37A mutant
Depositing lab: Jonathan Silberg. Depositing organization: Rice University. Publication: A Split Methyl Halide Transferase AND Gate That Reports by Synthesizing an Indicator Gas. Fulk EM, Huh D, Atkinson JT, Lie M, Masiello CA, Silberg JJ. ACS Synth Biol. 2020 Nov 20;9(11):3104-3113. doi: 10.1021/acssynbio.0c00355. Epub 2020 Oct 26. PubMed 33104325.
Backbone
  Vector backbone: pET28b
  Total vector size (bp): 7833
  Vector type: Bacterial Expression
Growth in bacteria
  Bacterial resistance: Kanamycin, 50 μg/mL
  Growth temperature: 37°C
  Growth strain: DH5alpha
  Copy number: Low Copy
Gene/Insert 1
  Gene/Insert name: sMHT(1-113)-GRX2_C37A
Gene/Insert 2
  Gene/Insert name: GRX2_C37A-sMHT(114-230)
Terms and licenses: Academic/Nonprofit Terms; Industry Terms: Not Available to Industry
Depositor comments: Please note that the Addgene verified sequence differs from the depositor reference sequence. There is no HA-tag on fused to GRX2_C37A-sMHT(114-230). These differences otherwise do not impact overall plasmid function.
How to cite: pDH010 was a gift from Jonathan Silberg (Addgene plasmid # 157645 ; http://n2t.net/addgene:157645 ; RRID:Addgene_157645)
