[The description below was written by a language model from this plasmid's Addgene catalogue record and pLannotate feature annotations shown in this document.]
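Description:
pDH010 is a bacterial expression plasmid built on the pET28b backbone (about 7.8 kb) that co-expresses the two halves of a split methyl halide transferase (sMHT), each fused to the C37A mutant of human glutaredoxin 2 (GRX2), which the record describes as non-dimerizing. It replicates in E. coli from a pBR322-type origin with the bom site and the rop gene, consistent with its low-copy listing. It also carries an f1 origin and is selected with kanamycin. A backbone lacI gene supplies the repressor for the expression cassettes.

The payload consists of two separate transcription units, each with a T7 promoter, lac operator and T7 gene 10 ribosome binding site, so both are IPTG-inducible in hosts that provide T7 RNA polymerase. The first encodes sMHT residues 1–113 fused at the C-terminus to GRX2-C37A, preceded by the pET28 leader (a His-tag region, thrombin site and T7 tag). The second encodes GRX2-C37A fused to sMHT residues 114–230, followed by a His tag and the T7 terminator. The annotation tool matches the MHT fragments to Arabidopsis HOL-family methyltransferases by similarity, but the record does not state the source organism. Between the two units lies a second kanamycin resistance gene behind a J23119-type constitutive promoter, in addition to the backbone copy.

Depositor comments note that the verified sequence lacks the HA tag expected on the second fusion, without affecting function. The associated work describes a split MHT AND gate that reports by producing an indicator gas. A fusion partner that cannot dimerize suggests this plasmid is a control for association-driven reassembly of the enzyme fragments, though the record does not say so explicitly.
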