Features (pLannotate 1.2.2; 30 found; start..end, strand, type, name):
      1..19      +  promoter       T7 promoter: promoter for bacteriophage T7 RNA polymerase
     20..44      +  protein_bind   lac operator: The lac repressor binds to the lac operator to inhibit transcription in E. coli. This inhibition can be relieved by adding lactose or isopropyl-β-D-thiogalactopyranoside (IPTG). lac repressor encoded by lacI
     59..81      +  RBS            RBS: efficient ribosome binding site from bacteriophage T7 gene 10 (Olins and Rangwala, 1989)
    100..116     +  CDS            capTEV™ (fragment): composite tag for in vivo biotinylation, TEV protease cleavage, and 6xHis tagging
    127..144     +  CDS            thrombin site: thrombin recognition and cleavage site
    148..180     +  CDS            T7 tag (gene 10 leader): leader peptide from bacteriophage T7 gene 10 promotes efficient translation in E. coli
    241..534     +  CDS            HOL1 (fragment): HOL1_ARATH - Experimental evidence at protein level: Swiss-Prot protein existence level 1. S-adenosyl-L-methionine-dependent methyltransferase. Involved in glucosinolate metabolism and defense against phytopathogens. Highly reactive to thiocyanate (NCS(-)) derived from myrosinase-mediated hydrolysis of glucosinolates upon tissue damage. From Arabidopsis thaliana (Mouse-ear cress).
    532..942     +  CDS            GLRX2 (fragment): GLRX2_HUMAN - Also known as GRX2. Experimental evidence at protein level: Swiss-Prot protein existence level 1. Glutathione-dependent oxidoreductase that facilitates the maintenance of mitochondrial redox homeostasis upon induction of apoptosis by oxidative stress. Involved in response to hydrogen peroxide and regulation of apoptosis caused by oxidative stress. Acts as a very efficient catalyst of monothiol reactions because of its high affinity for protein glutathione-mixed disulfides. Can receive electrons not only from glutathione (GSH), but also from thioredoxin reductase supporting both m
    955..983     +  promoter       J23119 promoter (fragment): bacterial promoter (Registry of Standard Biological Parts BBa J23119)
    999..1813    +  CDS            KanR (fragment): aminoglycoside phosphotransferase; aph(3')-Ia; confers resistance to kanamycin in bacteria or G418 (Geneticin®) in eukaryotes
   1821..1839    +  promoter       T7 promoter: promoter for bacteriophage T7 RNA polymerase
   1840..1864    +  protein_bind   lac operator: The lac repressor binds to the lac operator to inhibit transcription in E. coli. This inhibition can be relieved by adding lactose or isopropyl-β-D-thiogalactopyranoside (IPTG). lac repressor encoded by lacI
   1882..1900    +  RBS            RBS (fragment): efficient ribosome binding site from bacteriophage T7 gene 10 (Olins and Rangwala, 1989)
   1908..2279    +  CDS            GLRX2 (fragment): GLRX2_HUMAN - Also known as GRX2. Experimental evidence at protein level: Swiss-Prot protein existence level 1. Glutathione-dependent oxidoreductase that facilitates the maintenance of mitochondrial redox homeostasis upon induction of apoptosis by oxidative stress. Involved in response to hydrogen peroxide and regulation of apoptosis caused by oxidative stress. Acts as a very efficient catalyst of monothiol reactions because of its high affinity for protein glutathione-mixed disulfides. Can receive electrons not only from glutathione (GSH), but also from thioredoxin reductase supporting both m
   2337..2672    +  CDS            HOL2 (fragment): HOL2_ARATH - Experimental evidence at protein level: Swiss-Prot protein existence level 1. S-adenosyl-L-methionine-dependent methyltransferase. Involved in glucosinolate metabolism and defense against phytopathogens (By similarity). From Arabidopsis thaliana (Mouse-ear cress).
   2692..2709    +  CDS            9xHis (fragment): 9xHis affinity tag
   2719..2768    +  CDS            SET1 (fragment): solubility-enhancement tag derived from T7 phage gene 10B
   2776..2823    +  terminator     T7 terminator: transcription terminator for bacteriophage T7 RNA polymerase
   2860..3288    +  rep_origin     f1 ori (sequence partly withheld): f1 bacteriophage origin of replication; arrow indicates direction of (+) strand synthesis
   3341..3398    +  promoter       AmpR promoter (fragment): bla
   3407..4222    -  CDS            KanR: aminoglycoside phosphotransferase; aph(3')-Ia; confers resistance to kanamycin in bacteria or G418 (Geneticin®) in eukaryotes
   4344..4932    +  rep_origin     ori: high-copy-number ColE1/pMB1/pBR322/pUC origin of replication
   5118..5257    -  misc_feature   bom: basis of mobility region from pBR322
   5359..5550    -  CDS            rop: Rop protein, which maintains plasmids at low copy number; rop
   5567..5947    +  CDS            YPB1_ECOLX: Protein predicted: Swiss-Prot protein existence level 4. From Escherichia coli.
   6019..6310    -  CDS            TcR (fragment): tetracycline efflux protein; tet; confers resistance to tetracycline
   6325..6346    -  protein_bind   CAP binding site: CAP binding activates transcription in the presence of cAMP. E. coli catabolite activator protein
   6359..7441    -  CDS            lacI: lac repressor; lacI; The lac repressor binds to the lac operator to inhibit transcription in E. coli. This inhibition can be relieved by adding lactose or isopropyl-β-D-thiogalactopyranoside (IPTG).
   7442..7519    -  promoter       lacI promoter: lacI
   7527..7806    -  CDS            TcR (fragment): tetracycline efflux protein; tet; confers resistance to tetracycline
>Addgene plasmid #157645 | pDH010 | addgene full sequence | sequence record 342868 | Addgene NGS Result
TAATACGACTCACTATAGGGGAATTGTGAGCGGATAACAATTCCCCTCTAGAAATAATTTTGTTTAACTT
TAAGAAGGAGATATACCATGGGCAGCAGCCATCATCATCATCATCACAGCAGCGGCCTGGTGCCGCGCGG
CAGCCATATGGCTAGCATGACTGGTGGACAGCAAATGGGTGCGGGATCCATGAGCACCGTGGCGAACATT
GCGCCGGTGTTTACCGGCGATTGCAAAACCATTCCGACCCCGGAAGAATGCGCGACCTTTCTGTATAAAG
TGGTGAACAGCGGCGGCTGGGAAAAATGCTGGGTGGAAGAAGTGATTCCGTGGGATCTGGGCGTGCCGAC
CCCGCTGGTGCTGCATCTGGTGAAAAACAACGCGCTGCCGAACGGCAAAGGCCTGGTGCCGGGCTGCGGC
GGCGGCTATGATGTGGTGGCGATGGCGAACCCGGAACGCTTTATGGTGGGCCTGGATATTAGCGAAAACG
CGCTGAAAAAAGCGCGCGAAACCTTTAGCACCATGCCGGCGGCCGCGGGTGCTTCTGGTGGTGGTTCTTC
TGGTGGTCACATGGAGAGCAATACATCATCATCTTTGGAGAATTTAGCGACGGCGCCTGTGAACCAGATC
CAAGAAACAATTTCTGATAATTGTGTGGTGATTTTCTCAAAAACATCCGCATCTTACTGTACAATGGCAA
AAAAGCTTTTCCATGACATGAATGTTAACTATAAAGTGGTGGAACTGGACCTGCTTGAATATGGAAACCA
GTTCCAAGATGCTCTTTACAAAATGACTGGTGAAAGAACTGTTCCAAGAATATTTGTCAATGGTACTTTT
ATTGGAGGTGCAACTGACACTCATAGGCTTCACAAAGAAGGAAAATTGCTCCCACTAGTTCATCAATGTT
ATTTGAAAAAATCTAAGAGGAAAGAATTTCAGTGACAAGTTACGGCTAGCTCAGTCCTAGGTATAGTGCT
AGCAGGAGGTGTACTAGTTGAGCCATATTCAACGGGAAACGTCTTGCTCTAGGCCGCGATTAAATTCCAA
CATGGATGCTGATTTATATGGGTATAAATGGGCTCGCGATAATGTCGGGCAATCAGGTGCGACAATCTAT
CGATTGTATGGGAAGCCCGATGCGCCAGAGTTGTTTCTGAAACATGGCAAAGGTAGCGTTGCCAATGATG
TTACAGATGAGATGGTCAGACTAAACTGGCTGACGGAATTTATGCCTCTTCCGACCATCAAGCATTTTAT
CCGTACTCCTGATGATGCATGGTTACTCACCACTGCGATCCCCGGGAAAACAGCATTCCAGGTATTAGAA
GAATATCCTGATTCAGGTGAAAATATTGTTGATGCGCTGGCAGTGTTCCTGCGCCGGTTGCATTCGATTC
CTGTTTGTAATTGTCCTTTTAACAGCGATCGCGTATTTCGTCTCGCTCAGGCGCAATCACGAATGAATAA
CGGTTTGGTTGATGCGAGTGATTTTGATGACGAGCGTAATGGCTGGCCTGTTGAACAAGTCTGGAAAGAA
ATGCATAAACTTTTGCCATTCTCACCGGATTCAGTCGTCACTCATGGTGATTTCTCACTTGATAACCTTA
TTTTTGACGAGGGGAAATTAATAGGTTGTATTGATGTTGGACGAGTCGGAATCGCAGACCGATACCAGGA
TCTTGCCATCCTATGGAACTGCCTCGGTGAGTTTTCTCCTTCATTACAGAAACGGCTTTTTCAAAAATAT
GGTATTGATAATCCTGATATGAATAAATTGCAGTTTCATTTGATGCTCGATGAGTTTTTCTAACTGCAGT
TAATACGACTCACTATAGGGGAATTGTGAGCGGATAACAATTCCCCTCAAGAAATAATTTTTTTAACTTT
AAGAAGGAGATATTATGATGGAGAGCAACACCAGTAGCAGTTTGGAGAATCTCGCGACAGCACCGGTGAA
CCAGATTCAGGAAACGATTAGCGATAACTGCGTAGTCATTTTTTCAAAAACGTCGGCGAGTTATTGCACC
ATGGCAAAGAAACTCTTCCACGATATGAACGTCAACTACAAAGTCGTCGAACTGGATCTGCTGGAGTACG
GTAATCAGTTTCAGGATGCGCTGTACAAAATGACAGGCGAGCGCACGGTCCCGCGCATTTTTGTTAATGG
CACCTTCATCGGCGGGGCTACCGACACCCATCGCCTTCATAAAGAGGGAAAGCTGCTGCCGTTAGTGCAT
CAATGTTATTTGAAAAAATCTAAACGCAAGGAGTTTCAGGGTGCTTCTGGTGGTGGTTCTTCTGGTGGTC
ACATGGCGGCCGCAAACAGCAGCTGCTTTAGCTTTGTGAAAGAAGATGTGTTTACCTGGCGCCCGGAACA
GCCGTTTGATTTTATTTTTGATTATGTGTTTTTTTGCGCGATTGATCCGAAAATGCGCCCGGCGTGGGGC
AAAGCGATGTATGAACTGCTGAAACCGGATGGCGAACTGATTACCCTGATGTATCCGATTACCAACCATG
AAGGCGGCCCGCCGTTTAGCGTGAGCGAAAGCGAATATGAAAAAGTGCTGGTGCCGCTGGGCTTTAAACA
GCTGAGCCTGGAAGATTATAGCGATCTGGCGGTGGAACCGCGCAAAGGCAAAGAAAAACTGGCGCGCTGG
AAAAAAATGAACAACTAAAAGCTTACTCGAGCACCACCACCACCACCACTGAGATCCGGCTGCTAACAAA
GCCCGAAAGGAAGCTGAGTTGGCTGCTGCCACCGCTGAGCAATAACTAGCATAACCCCTTGGGGCCTCTA
AACGGGTCTTGAGGGGTTTTTTGCTGAAAGGAGGAACTATATCCGGATTGGCGAATGGG
[124 nt withheld, positions 2860-2983]
C
[91 nt withheld, positions 2985-3075]
A
[49 nt withheld, positions 3077-3125]
CCTTTGACGTTGGAGTCCACGTTCTTT
[37 nt withheld, positions 3153-3189]
ACCCTATCTCGGTCTATTCTTTTGATTTATAAGGGATTTTGCCGATTTCGGCCTATTGGTTAAAAAATGA
GCTGATTTAACAAAAATTTAACGCGAATTTTAACAAAATATTAACGCTTACAATTTAGGTGGCACTTTTC
GGGGAAATGTGCGCGGAACCCCTATTTGTTTATTTTTCTAAATACATTCAAATATGTATCCGCTCATGAA
TTAATTCTTAGAAAAACTCATCGAGCATCAAATGAAACTGCAATTTATTCATATCAGGATTATCAATACC
ATATTTTTGAAAAAGCCGTTTCTGTAATGAAGGAGAAAACTCACCGAGGCAGTTCCATAGGATGGCAAGA
TCCTGGTATCGGTCTGCGATTCCGACTCGTCCAACATCAATACAACCTATTAATTTCCCCTCGTCAAAAA
TAAGGTTATCAAGTGAGAAATCACCATGAGTGACGACTGAATCCGGTGAGAATGGCAAAAGTTTATGCAT
TTCTTTCCAGACTTGTTCAACAGGCCAGCCATTACGCTCGTCATCAAAATCACTCGCATCAACCAAACCG
TTATTCATTCGTGATTGCGCCTGAGCGAGACGAAATACGCGATCGCTGTTAAAAGGACAATTACAAACAG
GAATCGAATGCAACCGGCGCAGGAACACTGCCAGCGCATCAACAATATTTTCACCTGAATCAGGATATTC
TTCTAATACCTGGAATGCTGTTTTCCCGGGGATCGCAGTGGTGAGTAACCATGCATCATCAGGAGTACGG
ATAAAATGCTTGATGGTCGGAAGAGGCATAAATTCCGTCAGCCAGTTTAGTCTGACCATCTCATCTGTAA
CATCATTGGCAACGCTACCTTTGCCATGTTTCAGAAACAACTCTGGCGCATCGGGCTTCCCATACAATCG
ATAGATTGTCGCACCTGATTGCCCGACATTATCGCGAGCCCATTTATACCCATATAAATCAGCATCCATG
TTGGAATTTAATCGCGGCCTAGAGCAAGACGTTTCCCGTTGAATATGGCTCATAACACCCCTTGTATTAC
TGTTTATGTAAGCAGACAGTTTTATTGTTCATGACCAAAATCCCTTAACGTGAGTTTTCGTTCCACTGAG
CGTCAGACCCCGTAGAAAAGATCAAAGGATCTTCTTGAGATCCTTTTTTTCTGCGCGTAATCTGCTGCTT
GCAAACAAAAAAACCACCGCTACCAGCGGTGGTTTGTTTGCCGGATCAAGAGCTACCAACTCTTTTTCCG
AAGGTAACTGGCTTCAGCAGAGCGCAGATACCAAATACTGTCCTTCTAGTGTAGCCGTAGTTAGGCCACC
ACTTCAAGAACTCTGTAGCACCGCCTACATACCTCGCTCTGCTAATCCTGTTACCAGTGGCTGCTGCCAG
TGGCGATAAGTCGTGTCTTACCGGGTTGGACTCAAGACGATAGTTACCGGATAAGGCGCAGCGGTCGGGC
TGAACGGGGGGTTCGTGCACACAGCCCAGCTTGGAGCGAACGACCTACACCGAACTGAGATACCTACAGC
GTGAGCTATGAGAAAGCGCCACGCTTCCCGAAGGGAGAAAGGCGGACAGGTATCCGGTAAGCGGCAGGGT
CGGAACAGGAGAGCGCACGAGGGAGCTTCCAGGGGGAAACGCCTGGTATCTTTATAGTCCTGTCGGGTTT
CGCCACCTCTGACTTGAGCGTCGATTTTTGTGATGCTCGTCAGGGGGGCGGAGCCTATGGAAAAACGCCA
GCAACGCGGCCTTTTTACGGTTCCTGGCCTTTTGCTGGCCTTTTGCTCACATGTTCTTTCCTGCGTTATC
CCCTGATTCTGTGGATAACCGTATTACCGCCTTTGAGTGAGCTGATACCGCTCGCCGCAGCCGAACGACC
GAGCGCAGCGAGTCAGTGAGCGAGGAAGCGGAAGAGCGCCTGATGCGGTATTTTCTCCTTACGCATCTGT
GCGGTATTTCACACCGCAATGGTGCACTCTCAGTACAATCTGCTCTGATGCCGCATAGTTAAGCCAGTAT
ACACTCCGCTATCGCTACGTGACTGGGTCATGGCTGCGCCCCGACACCCGCCAACACCCGCTGACGCGCC
CTGACGGGCTTGTCTGCTCCCGGCATCCGCTTACAGACAAGCTGTGACCGTCTCCGGGAGCTGCATGTGT
CAGAGGTTTTCACCGTCATCACCGAAACGCGCGAGGCAGCTGCGGTAAAGCTCATCAGCGTGGTCGTGAA
GCGATTCACAGATGTCTGCCTGTTCATCCGCGTCCAGCTCGTTGAGTTTCTCCAGAAGCGTTAATGTCTG
GCTTCTGATAAAGCGGGCCATGTTAAGGGCGGTTTTTTCCTGTTTGGTCACTGATGCCTCCGTGTAAGGG
GGATTTCTGTTCATGGGGGTAATGATACCGATGAAACGAGAGAGGATGCTCACGATACGGGTTACTGATG
ATGAACATGCCCGGTTACTGGAACGTTGTGAGGGTAAACAACTGGCGGTATGGATGCGGCGGGACCAGAG
AAAAATCACTCAGGGTCAATGCCAGCGCTTCGTTAATACAGATGTAGGTGTTCCACAGGGTAGCCAGCAG
CATCCTGCGATGCAGATCCGGAACATAATGGTGCAGGGCGCTGACTTCCGCGTTTCCAGACTTTACGAAA
CACGGAAACCGAAGACCATTCATGTTGTTGCTCAGGTCGCAGACGTTTTGCAGCAGCAGTCGCTTCACGT
TCGCTCGCGTATCGGTGATTCATTCTGCTAACCAGTAAGGCAACCCCGCCAGCCTAGCCGGGTCCTCAAC
GACAGGAGCACGATCATGCGCACCCGTGGGGCCGCCATGCCGGCGATAATGGCCTGCTTCTCGCCGAAAC
GTTTGGTGGCGGGACCAGTGACGAAGGCTTGAGCGAGGGCGTGCAAGATTCCGAATACCGCAAGCGACAG
GCCGATCATCGTCGCGCTCCAGCGAAAGCGGTCCTCGCCGAAAATGACCCAGAGCGCTGCCGGCACCTGT
CCTACGAGTTGCATGATAAAGAAGACAGTCATAAGTGCGGCGACGATAGTCATGCCCCGCGCCCACCGGA
AGGAGCTGACTGGGTTGAAGGCTCTCAAGGGCATCGGTCGAGATCCCGGTGCCTAATGAGTGAGCTAACT
TACATTAATTGCGTTGCGCTCACTGCCCGCTTTCCAGTCGGGAAACCTGTCGTGCCAGCTGCATTAATGA
ATCGGCCAACGCGCGGGGAGAGGCGGTTTGCGTATTGGGCGCCAGGGTGGTTTTTCTTTTCACCAGTGAG
ACGGGCAACAGCTGATTGCCCTTCACCGCCTGGCCCTGAGAGAGTTGCAGCAAGCGGTCCACGCTGGTTT
GCCCCAGCAGGCGAAAATCCTGTTTGATGGTGGTTAACGGCGGGATATAACATGAGCTGTCTTCGGTATC
GTCGTATCCCACTACCGAGATATCCGCACCAACGCGCAGCCCGGACTCGGTAATGGCGCGCATTGCGCCC
AGCGCCATCTGATCGTTGGCAACCAGCATCGCAGTGGGAACGATGCCCTCATTCAGCATTTGCATGGTTT
GTTGAAAACCGGACATGGCACTCCAGTCGCCTTCCCGTTCCGCTATCGGCTGAATTTGATTGCGAGTGAG
ATATTTATGCCAGCCAGCCAGACGCAGACGCGCCGAGACAGAACTTAATGGGCCCGCTAACAGCGCGATT
TGCTGGTGACCCAATGCGACCAGATGCTCCACGCCCAGTCGCGTACCGTCTTCATGGGAGAAAATAATAC
TGTTGATGGGTGTCTGGTCAGAGACATCAAGAAATAACGCCGGAACATTAGTGCAGGCAGCTTCCACAGC
AATGGCATCCTGGTCATCCAGCGGATAGTTAATGATCAGCCCACTGACGCGTTGCGCGAGAAGATTGTGC
ACCGCCGCTTTACAGGCTTCGACGCCGCTTCGTTCTACCATCGACACCACCACGCTGGCACCCAGTTGAT
CGGCGCGAGATTTAATCGCCGCGACAATTTGCGACGGCGCGTGCAGGGCCAGACTGGAGGTGGCAACGCC
AATCAGCAACGACTGTTTGCCCGCCAGTTGTTGTGCCACGCGGTTGGGAATGTAATTCAGCTCCGCCATC
GCCGCTTCCACTTTTTCCCGCGTTTTCGCAGAAACGTGGCTGGCCTGGTTCACCACGCGGGAAACGGTCT
GATAAGAGACACCGGCATACTCTGCGACATCGTATAACGTTACTGGTTTCACATTCACCACCCTGAATTG
ACTCTCTTCCGGGCGCTATCATGCCATACCGCGAAAGGTTTTGCGCCATTCGATGGTGTCCGGGATCTCG
ACGCTCTCCCTTATGCGACTCCTGCATTAGGAAGCAGCCCAGTAGTAGGTTGAGGCCGTTGAGCACCGCC
GCCGCAAGGAATGGTGCATGCAAGGAGATGGCGCCCAACAGTCCCCCGGCCACGGGGCCTGCCACCATAC
CCACGCCGAAACAAGCGCTCATGAGCCCGAAGTGGCGAGCCCGATCTTCCCCATCGGTGATGTCGGCGAT
ATAGGCGCCAGCAACCGCACCTGTGGCGCCGGTGATGCCGGCCACGATGCGTCCGGCGTAGAGGATCGAG
ATCTCGATCCCGCGAAAT
